Addgene plasmid #28144: Flag-TRIM24-C840W/F869D/F979A/N980A
Depositing lab: Michelle Barton. Depositing organization: University of Texas MD Anderson Cancer Center.
Backbone
  Vector backbone: pCMX-(Flag)x2
  Backbone manufacturer: Barton Lab
  Backbone size w/o insert (bp): 4500
  Vector type: Mammalian Expression
Growth in bacteria
  Bacterial resistance: Ampicillin, 100 μg/mL
  Growth temperature: 37°C
  Growth strain: DH5alpha
  Copy number: High Copy
Gene/Insert
  Gene/Insert name: TRIM24
  Species: H. sapiens (human)
  Insert size (bp): 3200
  Mutation: C840W, F869D, F979A, N980A
  Entrez Gene: TRIM24 (a.k.a. PTC6, RNF82, TF1A, TIF1, TIF1A, TIF1ALPHA, hTIF1)
  Tag / fusion protein: FLAGX2 (N terminal on insert)
  Cloning method: Restriction Enzyme; 5′ cloning site XbaI (not destroyed); 3′ cloning site XhoI (not destroyed)
  Sequencing primers: 5′ T7; 3′ 5'-GTCACACCACAGAAGTAAGGT-3'
Terms and licenses: Academic/Nonprofit Terms; Industry Terms: Not Available to Industry
How to cite: Flag-TRIM24-C840W/F869D/F979A/N980A was a gift from Michelle Barton (Addgene plasmid # 28144 ; http://n2t.net/addgene:28144 ; RRID:Addgene_28144)
