[The description below was written by a language model from this plasmid's Addgene catalogue record.]
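Description:
Flag-TRIM24-C840W/F869D/F979A/N980A is a mammalian expression plasmid built on the pCMX-(Flag)x2 backbone, a roughly 4.5 kb vector. It carries an ampicillin resistance marker for selection in E. coli and is maintained as a high-copy plasmid. The record does not include a feature table, so the origin of replication, promoter and polyadenylation signal are not explicitly listed. The pCMX name suggests a CMV-driven expression cassette, and the use of a T7 primer for 5′ sequencing implies a T7 promoter site upstream of the insert, but neither is stated outright.

The payload is an approximately 3.2 kb human TRIM24 coding sequence (also known as TIF1α), cloned between XbaI and XhoI sites that both remain intact, so the insert can be excised or swapped. It is fused at its N terminus to a tandem (2x) FLAG epitope, which allows detection and immunoprecipitation of the expressed protein with anti-FLAG antibodies. The insert carries four point substitutions: C840W, F869D, F979A and N980A. TRIM24 is a transcriptional co-regulator with a C-terminal PHD finger and bromodomain that read histone tail modifications, and these residues lie in that C-terminal region. The combination is therefore plausibly intended to disable chromatin-reading functions of both modules at once, although the record does not state the functional consequence of the mutations. A construct of this type would typically be transfected into mammalian cells alongside wild-type and single-domain mutant versions to compare chromatin binding, protein interactions or transcriptional co-regulator activity.
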