>Addgene plasmid #28144 | Flag-TRIM24-C840W/F869D/F979A/N980A | addgene partial sequence | sequence record 34484 | 28144 wtih hTRIM24-F (5' gcgaccagtgttttgtcctt 3')
GTGAGACATGTGACAAACTGACATGTCGAGACTGTCAGTTGTTAGAACATAAAGAGCATAGATACCAATT
TATAGAAGAAGCTTTTCAGAATCAGAAAGTGATCATAGATACACTAATCACCAAACTGATGGAAAAAACA
AAATACATAAAATTCACAGGAAATCAGATCCAAAACAGAATTATTGAAGTAAATCAAAATCAAAAGCAGG
TGGAACAGGATATTAAAGTTGCTATATTTACACTGATGGTAGAAATAAATAAAAAAGGAAAAGCTCTACT
GCATCAGTTAGAGAGCCTTGCAAAGGACCATCGCATGAAACTTATGCAACAACAACAGGAAGTGGCTGGA
CTCTCTAAACAATTGGAGCATGTCATGCATTTTTCTAAATGGGCAGTTTCCAGTGGCAGCAGTACAGCAT
TACTTTATAGCAAACGACTGATTACATACCGGTTACGGCACCTCCTTCGTGCAAGGTGTGATGCATCCCC
AGTGACCAACAACACCATCCAATTTCACTGTGATCCTAGTTTCTGGGCTCAAAATATCATCAACTTAGGT
TCTTTAGTAATCGAGGATAAAGAGAGCCAGCCACAAATGCCTAAGCAGAATCCTGTCGTGGAACAGAATT
CACAGCCACCAAGTGGTTTATCATCAAACCAGTTATCCAAGTTCCCAACACAGATCAGCCTAGCTCAATT
ACGGCTCCAGCATATGCAGCAACAGGTAATGGCTCAGAGGCAACAGGTGCAACGGAGGCCAGCACCTGTG
GGTTTACCAAACCCTAGAATGCAGGGGCCCATCCAGCAACCTTCCATCTCTCATCAGCAACCGCCTCCAC
GTTTGATAAACTTTCAGAATCACAGCCCCAAACCCAATGGACCAGTTCTTCCTCCTCATCCTCAACAACT
GAGATATCCACCAAACCAGAACATACCACGAC
