>Addgene plasmid #28144 | Flag-TRIM24-C840W/F869D/F979A/N980A | addgene partial sequence | sequence record 34485 | 28144 with hTRIM24-F2 (5' tggaccaccggaaaattatg 3')
AAGCAAGAATCAGATGAAGAATCTAGGCCTCAAAATGCCAATTATCCAAGAAGCATACTCACCTCCCTGC
TCTTAAATAGCAGTCAGAGCTCTACTTCTGAGGAGACTGTGCTAAGATCAGATGCCCCTGATAGTACAGG
AGATCAACCTGGACTTCACCAGGACAATTCCTCAAATGGAAAGTCTGAATGGTTGGATCCTTCCCAGAAG
TCACCTCTTCATGTTGGAGAGACAAGGAAAGAGGATGACCCCAATGAGGACTGGTGTGCAGTTTGTCAAA
ACGGAGGGGAACTCCTCTGGTGTGAAAAGTGCCCCAAAGTATTCCATCTTTCTTGTCATGTGCCCACATT
GACAAATTTTCCAAGTGGAGAGTGGATTTGCACTGACTGCCGAGACTTATCTAAACCAGAAGTTGAATAT
GATTGTGATGCTCCCAGTCACAACTCAGAAAAAAAGAAAACTGAAGGCCTTGTTAAGTTAACACCTATAG
ATAAAAGGAAGTGTGAGCGCCTACTTTTATTTCTTTACTGCCATGAAATGAGCCTGGCTTTTCAAGACCC
TGTTCCTCTAACTGTGCCTGATTATTACAAAATAATTAAAAATCCAATGGATTTGTCAACCATCAAGAAA
AGACTACAAGAAGATTATTCCATGTACTCAAAACCTGAAGATTTTGTAGCTGATTTTAGATTGATCTTTC
AAAACTGTGCTGAAGCCGCTGAGCCTGATTCAGAAGTAGCCAATGCTGGTATAAAACTTGAAAATTATTT
TGAAGAACTTCTAAAGAACCTCTATCCAGAAAAAAGGTTTCCCAAACCAGAATTCAGGAATGAATCAGAA
GATAATAAATTTAGTGATGATTCAGATGATGACTTTGTACAGCCCCGGAA
