>Addgene plasmid #28144 | Flag-TRIM24-C840W/F869D/F979A/N980A | addgene partial sequence | sequence record 34486 | 28144 with CMV-f
GCTCTCTGGCTAACTAGAGAACCCACTGCTTACTGGCTTATCGAAATTAATACGACTCACTATAGGGAGA
CCCAAGCTTGCCACCATGGCAGACTACAAGGACGACGATGACAAGGCAGACTACAAGGACGACGATGACA
AGGGTACCTCTAGAAGATCTAGGACAATGGAGGTGGCGGTGGAGAAGGCGGTGGCGGCGGCGGCAGCGGC
CTCGGCTGCGGCCTCCGGGGGGCCCTCGGCGGCGCCGAGCGGGGAGAACGAGGCCGAGAGTCGGCAGGGC
CCGGACTCGGAGCGCGGCGGCGAGGCGGCCCGGCTCAACCTGTTGGACACTTGCGCCGTGTGCCACCAGA
ACATCCAGAGCCGGGCGCCCAAGCTGCTGCCCTGCCTGCACTCTTTCTGCCAGCGCTGCCTGCCCGCGCC
CCAGCGCTACCTCATGCTGCCCGCGCCCATGCTGGGCTCGGCCGAGACCCCGCCACCCGTCCCTGCCCCC
GGCTCGCCGGTCAGCGGCTCGTCGCCGTTCGCCACCCAAGTTGGAGTCATTCGTTGCCCAGTTTGCAGCC
AAGAATGTGCAGAGAGACACATCATAGATAACTTTTTTGTGAAGGACACTACTGAGGTTCCCAGCAGTAC
AGTAGAAAAGTCAAATCAGGTATGTACAAGCTGTGAGGACAACGCAGAAGCCAATGGGTTTTGTGTAGAG
TGTGTTGAATGGCTCTGCAAGACGTGTATCAGAGCTCATCAGAGGGTAAAGTTCACAA
